Addgene plasmid #72590: mGDF8 donor CFP-hDF
Purpose: Plasmid contains left and right homology arms for mouse GDF8 flanking the mCherry-puromycin-2A-ECFP-dysferlin cassette.
Depositing lab: Renzhi Han. Depositing organization: Loyola University Chicago Health Sciences Campus. Publication: Targeted Myostatin Gene Editing in Multiple Mammalian Species Directed by a Single Pair of TALE Nucleases. Xu L, Zhao P, Mariano A, Han R. Mol Ther Nucleic Acids. 2013 Jul 30;2:e112. doi: 10.1038/mtna.2013.39. PubMed 23900226.
Backbone
  Vector backbone: AAVS1 SA-2A-puro-pA donor
  Backbone manufacturer: Rudolf Jaenisch (Addgene plasmid # 22075)
  Backbone size w/o insert (bp): 6602
  Total vector size (bp): 14889
  Vector type: Mammalian Expression
  Selectable markers: Puromycin
Growth in bacteria
  Bacterial resistance: Ampicillin, 100 μg/mL
  Growth temperature: 37°C
  Growth strain: DH5alpha
  Copy number: Unknown
Gene/Insert
  Gene/Insert name: dysferlin
  Species: H. sapiens (human)
  Entrez Gene: DYSF (a.k.a. FER1L1, LGMD2B, LGMDR2, MMD1)
  Promoter: CMV
  Tag / fusion protein: ECFP (N terminal on backbone)
  Cloning method: Unknown
  Sequencing primers: 5′ EGFP-C; 3′ SV40pA-R
Terms and licenses: Academic/Nonprofit Terms; Industry Terms: Not Available to Industry
Depositor comments: Plasmid contains left and right homology arms for mouse GDF8 flanking the mCherry-puromycin-2A-ECFP-dysferlin cassette. ccdB gene is nonfunctional.
How to cite: mGDF8 donor CFP-hDF was a gift from Renzhi Han (Addgene plasmid # 72590 ; http://n2t.net/addgene:72590 ; RRID:Addgene_72590)
