[The description below was written by a language model from this plasmid's Addgene catalogue record and pLannotate feature annotations shown in this document.]
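Description:
mGDF8 donor CFP-hDF is a roughly 14.9 kb homology-directed repair donor plasmid for inserting a human dysferlin expression cassette into the mouse myostatin (Gdf8/Mstn) locus. It derives from the AAVS1 SA-2A-puro-pA donor backbone and is catalogued as a mammalian expression vector. In E. coli it replicates from a high-copy ColE1/pUC-type origin and is selected with ampicillin through the β-lactamase gene. The feature table also shows a Tn5-derived NeoR/KanR coding sequence, along with cloning-vector remnants: lac promoter/operator elements, T3 and T7 promoters, a lacZα fragment and a ccdB fragment. The depositor states that the ccdB gene is nonfunctional, which fits propagation in a standard strain.

The payload sits between two regions containing mouse Mstn coding fragments, which mark the left and right homology arms. Inside them, a CMV enhancer/promoter is followed in the same orientation by mCherry, puromycin N-acetyltransferase, ECFP and the full-length human DYSF coding sequence, ending with an SV40 polyadenylation signal. According to the depositor's description, this is an mCherry-puromycin-2A-ECFP-dysferlin cassette. The 2A element is not separately annotated but would fall in the gap between PuroR and ECFP. It would let a single transcript yield a red fluorescent, puromycin-selectable marker and a separate dysferlin protein carrying ECFP at its N terminus.

The associated work concerns TALE nuclease-mediated editing of myostatin, so the plasmid presumably serves as the repair template co-delivered with nucleases cutting Mstn. Integration would disrupt this negative regulator of muscle growth while introducing tagged dysferlin, a membrane-repair protein. Targeted cells could be enriched with puromycin and followed by fluorescence.
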