Features (pLannotate 1.2.2; 28 found; start..end, strand, type, name):
      2..94      +  CDS            lacI (fragment): lac repressor; lacI; The lac repressor binds to the lac operator to inhibit transcription in E. coli. This inhibition can be relieved by adding lactose or isopropyl-β-D-thiogalactopyranoside (IPTG).
    107..128     +  protein_bind   CAP binding site: CAP binding activates transcription in the presence of cAMP. E. coli catabolite activator protein
    143..173     +  promoter       lac promoter: promoter for the E. coli lac operon
    177..199     +  protein_bind   lac operator (fragment): The lac repressor binds to the lac operator to inhibit transcription in E. coli. This inhibition can be relieved by adding lactose or isopropyl-β-D-thiogalactopyranoside (IPTG). lac repressor encoded by lacI
    242..260     +  promoter       T3 promoter: promoter for bacteriophage T3 RNA polymerase
    881..1057    +  CDS            Mstn (fragment): GDF8_MOUSE - Also known as Gdf8. Experimental evidence at protein level: Swiss-Prot protein existence level 1. Acts specifically as a negative regulator of skeletal muscle growth. From Mus musculus (Mouse).
   1111..1414    +  enhancer       CMV enhancer: human cytomegalovirus immediate early enhancer
   1415..1618    +  promoter       CMV promoter: human cytomegalovirus (CMV) immediate early promoter
   1663..2370    +  CDS            mCherry: mCherry is a basic (constitutively fluorescent) red fluorescent protein published in 2004, derived from Discosoma sp.. It is reported to be a very rapidly-maturing monomer with low acid sensitivity.
   2371..2414    +  misc_feature   MCS (fragment): multiple cloning site
   2416..3012    +  CDS            PuroR (fragment): puromycin N-acetyltransferase; pac from Streptomyces; confers resistance to puromycin
   3103..3819    +  CDS            ECFP: ECFP is a basic (constitutively fluorescent) cyan fluorescent protein published in 1996, derived from Aequorea victoria. It has low acid sensitivity.
   3820..3843    +  misc_feature   MCS (fragment): multiple cloning site
   3844..10083   +  CDS            DYSF: DYSF_HUMAN - Also known as FER1L1. Experimental evidence at protein level: Swiss-Prot protein existence level 1. Key calcium ion sensor involved in the Ca(2+)-triggered synaptic vesicle-plasma membrane fusion. Plays a role in the sarcolemma repair mechanism of both skeletal muscle and cardiomyocytes that permits rapid resealing of membranes disrupted by mechanical stress (By similarity). From Homo sapiens (Human).
  10113..10139   +  misc_feature   MCS (fragment): multiple cloning site
  10151..10235   +  CDS            large T antigen (fragment): large T antigen from SV40 (simian virus 40)
  10258..10379   +  polyA_signal   SV40 poly(A) signal: SV40 polyadenylation signal
  10383..10565   +  CDS            Mstn (fragment): GDF8_MOUSE - Also known as Gdf8. Experimental evidence at protein level: Swiss-Prot protein existence level 1. Acts specifically as a negative regulator of skeletal muscle growth. From Mus musculus (Mouse).
  11261..11279   -  promoter       T7 promoter: promoter for bacteriophage T7 RNA polymerase
  11282..11429   +  CDS            lacZα (fragment): LacZα fragment of β-galactosidase; lacZ fragment
  11439..11742   +  CDS            ccdB (fragment): CcdB, a bacterial toxin that poisons DNA gyrase; ccdB; Plasmids containing the ccdB gene cannot be propagated in standard E. coli strains.
  11790..12059   +  CDS            tnpA (fragment): TN5P_ECOLX - Also known as tnp. Experimental evidence at protein level: Swiss-Prot protein existence level 1. Mediates transposition of transposon Tn5 by a 'cut and paste' mechanism. First, the monomeric transposase binds the 19 bp inverted DNA repeats flanking the transposon. Then, dimerization of the DNA- bound transposase creates a synaptic DNA complex. After nicking of the first DNA strand, excision of the transposon proceeds through a series of intermediates. The transposase then mediates the insertion of the transposon at a new site by strand transfer. The activity of the wild- type tran
  12091..12885   +  CDS            NeoR/KanR: aminoglycoside phosphotransferase from Tn5; aph(3')-II (or nptII); confers resistance to neomycin, kanamycin, and G418 (Geneticin®)
  12906..12956   -  misc_feature   bom (fragment): basis of mobility region from pBR322
  12983..13042   +  promoter       AmpR promoter (fragment): bla
  13135..13995   -  CDS            AmpR: β-lactamase; bla; confers resistance to ampicillin, carbenicillin, and related antibiotics
  13996..14048   -  promoter       AmpR promoter (fragment): bla
  14119..14707   +  rep_origin     ori: high-copy-number ColE1/pMB1/pBR322/pUC origin of replication
>Addgene plasmid #72590 | mGDF8 donor CFP-hDF | depositor full sequence | sequence record 135073 | mGDF8 donor CFP-hDF sequence 14888 bps
AGCGCCCAATACGCAAACCGCCTCTCCCCGCGCGTTGGCCGATTCATTAATGCAGCTGGCACGACAGGTT
TCCCGACTGGAAAGCGGGCAGTGAGCGCAACGCAATTAATGTGAGTTAGCTCACTCATTAGGCACCCCAG
GCTTTACACTTTATGCTTCCGGCTCGTATGTTGTGTGGAATTGTGAGCGGATAACAATTTCACACAGGAA
ACAGCTATGACCATGATTACGCCAAGCTCAGAATTAACCCTCACTAAAGGGACTAGTCAAGGCCACTGCT
TTCTGATTTTTTAGATAGCTTGAGCATGACCTCTGAGGTTTTTGCTAATTAAGTTTTTGTTGTTCCTTGG
AATAGCTCTTCCAGAGCCCAAGTGTCACAGATGTATTATATTGTTTGCCATTTCTGAGGTTGGTTAAATC
GCTCCCTGTGTCTTGTCTCCAGGTAATTGAGGCCTGGGGGAAGGGTTCCTTCCTCCAGACTGACTGGTAC
AGCTGCTCAGTGAGTGTAACTGCTCAGATTCCCAAAGAATTCTAAGTGGACGTTCCGGCACGCTGTCTCT
TAGTCTCTAATCATCATCACTTGAAAATTTCATGTGCTGTTCATTCTTTTACAAAATATCCCTTAGCCCA
GAGTTCTCTGGAAGGGGAGTAGAATCTACATAAACAGGTGAAAATACAGATGTCAAAAAAAAAAATTCTG
AAAAGCTAGAGCAACTATTTTCTCTGATGTTTCTTCTGAACTATGAATGAAGTTCCACATAATATTTTAT
TTTAAAAGACCACATACGTACACACTACCCCAACAGCTGATGTTAAGGAGTGAGTTTATTTGTGTTTTGA
TGGGGCCTGATGTCAGTCATTTTCTTCTTATTCCTTTGTAGCTGACTTTCTAATGCAAGCGGATGGCAAG
CCCAAATGTTGCTTTTTTAAATTTAGCTCTAAAATACAGTACAACAAAGTAGTAAAAGCCCAACTGTGGA
TATATCTCAGACCCGTCAAGACTCCTACAACAGTGTTTCTCGAGAGATCCGAATTCATGCGGCCGCAGTC
TAGATATTAATAGTAATCAATTACGGGGTCATTAGTTCATAGCCCATATATGGAGTTCCGCGTTACATAA
CTTACGGTAAATGGCCCGCCTGGCTGACCGCCCAACGACCCCCGCCCATTGACGTCAATAATGACGTATG
TTCCCATAGTAACGCCAATAGGGACTTTCCATTGACGTCAATGGGTGGAGTATTTACGGTAAACTGCCCA
CTTGGCAGTACATCAAGTGTATCATATGCCAAGTACGCCCCCTATTGACGTCAATGACGGTAAATGGCCC
GCCTGGCATTATGCCCAGTACATGACCTTATGGGACTTTCCTACTTGGCAGTACATCTACGTATTAGTCA
TCGCTATTACCATGGTGATGCGGTTTTGGCAGTACATCAATGGGCGTGGATAGCGGTTTGACTCACGGGG
ATTTCCAAGTCTCCACCCCATTGACGTCAATGGGAGTTTGTTTTGGCACCAAAATCAACGGGACTTTCCA
AAATGTCGTAACAACTCCGCCCCATTGACGCAAATGGGCGGTAGGCGTGTACGGTGGGAGGTCTATATAA
GCAGAGCTGGTTTAGTGAACCGTCAGATCCGCTAGCGCTACCGGTCGCCACCATGGTGAGCAAGGGCGAG
GAGGATAACATGGCCATCATCAAGGAGTTCATGCGCTTCAAGGTGCACATGGAGGGCTCCGTGAACGGCC
ACGAGTTCGAGATCGAGGGCGAGGGCGAGGGCCGCCCCTACGAGGGCACCCAGACCGCCAAGCTGAAGGT
GACCAAGGGTGGCCCCCTGCCCTTCGCCTGGGACATCCTGTCCCCTCAGTTCATGTACGGCTCCAAGGCC
TACGTGAAGCACCCCGCCGACATCCCCGACTACTTGAAGCTGTCCTTCCCCGAGGGCTTCAAGTGGGAGC
GCGTGATGAACTTCGAGGACGGCGGCGTGGTGACCGTGACCCAGGACTCCTCCCTGCAGGACGGCGAGTT
CATCTACAAGGTGAAGCTGCGCGGCACCAACTTCCCCTCCGACGGCCCCGTAATGCAGAAGAAGACCATG
GGCTGGGAGGCCTCCTCCGAGCGGATGTACCCCGAGGACGGCGCCCTGAAGGGCGAGATCAAGCAGAGGC
TGAAGCTGAAGGACGGCGGCCACTACGACGCTGAGGTCAAGACCACCTACAAGGCCAAGAAGCCCGTGCA
GCTGCCCGGCGCCTACAACGTCAACATCAAGTTGGACATCACCTCCCACAACGAGGACTACACCATCGTG
GAACAGTACGAACGCGCCGAGGGCCGCCACTCCACCGGCGGCATGGACGAGCTGTACAAGTCCGGACTCA
GATCTCGAGCTCAAGCTTCGAATTCTGCAGTCGAGATGACCGAGTACAAGCCCACGGTGCGCCTCGCCAC
CCGCGACGACGTCCCCAGGGCCGTACGCACCCTCGCCGCCGCGTTCGCCGACTACCCCGCCACGCGCCAC
ACCGTCGATCCGGACCGCCACATCGAGCGGGTCACCGAGCTGCAAGAACTCTTCCTCACGCGCGTCGGGC
TCGACATCGGCAAGGTGTGGGTCGCGGACGACGGCGCCGCGGTGGCGGTCTGGACCACGCCGGAGAGCGT
CGAAGCGGGGGCGGTGTTCGCCGAGATCGGCCCGCGCATGGCCGAGTTGAGCGGTTCCCGGCTGGCCGCG
CAGCAACAGATGGAAGGCCTCCTGGCGCCGCACCGGCCCAAGGAGCCCGCGTGGTTCCTGGCCACCGTCG
GCGTCTCGCCCGACCACCAGGGCAAGGGTCTGGGCAGCGCCGTCGTGCTCCCCGGAGTGGAGGCGGCCGA
GCGCGCCGGGGTGCCCGCCTTCCTGGAGACCTCCGCGCCCCGCAACCTCCCCTTCTACGAGCGGCTCGGC
TTCACCGTCACCGCCGACGTCGAGGTGCCCGAAGGACCGCGCACCTGGTGCATGACCCGCAAGCCCGGTG
CCGGCGGCGGGTCCGGAGGAGAGGGCAGAGGAAGTCTTCTAACATGCGGTGACGTGGAGGAGAATCCTGG
CCCAATGGGACCGGTCGCCACCATGGTGAGCAAGGGCGAGGAGCTGTTCACCGGGGTGGTGCCCATCCTG
GTCGAGCTGGACGGCGACGTAAACGGCCACAAGTTCAGCGTGTCCGGCGAGGGCGAGGGCGATGCCACCT
ACGGCAAGCTGACCCTGAAGTTCATCTGCACCACCGGCAAGCTGCCCGTGCCCTGGCCCACCCTCGTGAC
CACCCTGACCTGGGGCGTGCAGTGCTTCAGCCGCTACCCCGACCACATGAAGCAGCACGACTTCTTCAAG
TCCGCCATGCCCGAAGGCTACGTCCAGGAGCGCACCATCTTCTTCAAGGACGACGGCAACTACAAGACCC
GCGCCGAGGTGAAGTTCGAGGGCGACACCCTGGTGAACCGCATCGAGCTGAAGGGCATCGACTTCAAGGA
GGACGGCAACATCCTGGGGCACAAGCTGGAGTACAACTACATCAGCCACAACGTCTATATCACCGCCGAC
AAGCAGAAGAACGGCATCAAGGCCAACTTCAAGATCCGCCACAACATCGAGGACGGCAGCGTGCAGCTCG
CCGACCACTACCAGCAGAACACCCCCATCGGCGACGGCCCCGTGCTGCTGCCCGACAACCACTACCTGAG
CACCCAGTCCGCCCTGAGCAAAGACCCCAACGAGAAGCGCGATCACATGGTCCTGCTGGAGTTCGTGACC
GCCGCCGGGATCACTCTCGGCATGGACGAGCTGTACAAGCGAATTCTGCAGTCGACGGTACCGATGCTGA
GGGTCTTCATCCTCTATGCCGAGAACGTCCACACACCCGACACCGACATCAGCGATGCCTACTGCTCCGC
GGTGTTTGCAGGGGTGAAGAAGAGAACCAAAGTCATCAAGAACAGCGTGAACCCTGTATGGAATGAGGGA
TTTGAATGGGACCTCAAGGGCATCCCCCTGGACCAGGGCTCTGAGCTTCATGTGGTGGTCAAAGACCATG
AGACGATGGGGAGGAACAGGTTCCTGGGGGAAGCCAAGGTCCCACTCCGAGAGGTCCTCGCCACCCCTAG
TCTGTCCGCCAGCTTCAATGCCCCCCTGCTGGACACCAAGAAGCAGCCCACAGGGGCCTCGCTGGTCCTG
CAGGTGTCCTACACACCGCTGCCTGGAGCTGTGCCTCTGTTCCCGCCCCCTACTCCTCTGGAGCCCTCCC
CGACTCTGCCTGACCTGGATGTAGTGGCAGACACAGGAGGAGAGGAAGACACAGAGGACCAGGGACTCAC
TGGAGATGAGGCGGAGCCATTCCTGGATCAAAGCGGAGGCCCGGGGGCTCCCACCACCCCAAGGAAACTA
CCTTCACGTCCTCCGCCCCACTACCCCGGGATCAAAAGAAAGCGAAGTGCGCCTACATCTAGAAAGCTGC
TGTCAGACAAACCGCAGGATTTCCAGATCAGGGTCCAGGTGATCGAGGGGCGCCAGCTGCCGGGGGTGAA
CATCAAGCCTGTGGTCAAGGTTACCGCTGCAGGGCAGACCAAGCGGACGCGGATCCACAAGGGAAACAGC
CCACTCTTCAATGAGACTCTTTTCTTCAACTTGTTTGACTCTCCTGGGGAGCTGTTTGATGAGCCCATCT
TTATCACGGTGGTAGACTCTCGTTCTCTCAGGACAGATGCTCTCCTCGGGGAGTTCCGGATGGACGTGGG
CACCATTTACAGAGAGCCCCGGCACGCCTATCTCAGGAAGTGGCTGCTGCTCTCAGACCCTGATGACTTC
TCTGCTGGGGCCAGAGGCTACCTGAAAACAAGCCTTTGTGTGCTGGGGCCTGGGGACGAAGCGCCTCTGG
AGAGAAAAGACCCCTCTGAAGACAAGGAGGACATTGAAAGCAACCTGCTCCGGCCCACAGGCGTAGCCCT
GCGAGGAGCCCACTTCTGCCTGAAGGTCTTCCGGGCCGAGGACTTGCCGCAGATGGACGATGCCGTGATG
GACAACGTGAAACAGATCTTTGGCTTCGAGAGTAACAAGAAGAACTTGGTGGACCCCTTTGTGGAGGTCA
GCTTTGCGGGGAAAATGCTGTGCAGCAAGATCTTGGAGAAGACGGCCAACCCTCAGTGGAACCAGAACAT
CACACTGCCTGCCATGTTTCCCTCCATGTGCGAAAAAATGAGGATTCGTATCATAGACTGGGACCGCCTG
ACTCACAATGACATCGTGGCTACCACCTACCTGAGTATGTCGAAAATCTCTGCCCCTGGAGGAGAAATAG
AAGAGGAGCCTGCAGGTGCTGTCAAGCCTTCGAAAGCCTCAGACTTGGATGACTACCTGGGCTTCCTCCC
CACTTTTGGGCCCTGCTACATCAACCTCTATGGCAGTCCCAGAGAGTTCACAGGCTTCCCAGACCCCTAC
ACAGAGCTCAACACAGGCAAGGGGGAAGGTGTGGCTTATCGTGGCCGGCTTCTGCTCTCCCTGGAGACCA
AGCTGGTGGAGCACAGTGAACAGAAGGTGGAGGACCTTCCTGCGGATGACATCCTCCGGGTGGAGAAGTA
CCTTAGGAGGCGCAAGTACTCCCTGTTTGCGGCCTTCTACTCAGCCACCATGCTGCAGGATGTGGATGAT
GCCATCCAGTTTGAGGTCAGCATCGGGAACTACGGGAACAAGTTCGACATGACCTGCCTGCCGCTGGCCT
CCACCACTCAGTACAGCCGTGCAGTCTTTGACGGGTGCCACTACTACTACCTACCCTGGGGTAACGTGAA
ACCTGTGGTGGTGCTGTCATCCTACTGGGAGGACATCAGCCATAGAATCGAGACTCAGAACCAGCTGCTT
GGGATTGCTGACCGGCTGGAAGCTGGCCTGGAGCAGGTCCACCTGGCCCTGAAGGCGCAGTGCTCCACGG
AGGACGTGGACTCGCTGGTGGCTCAGCTGACGGATGAGCTCATCGCAGGCTGCAGCCAGCCTCTGGGTGA
CATCCATGAGACACCCTCTGCCACCCACCTGGACCAGTACCTGTACCAGCTGCGCACCCATCACCTGAGC
CAAATCACTGAGGCTGCCCTGGCCCTGAAGCTCGGCCACAGTGAGCTCCCTGCAGCTCTGGAGCAGGCGG
AGGACTGGCTCCTGCGTCTGCGTGCCCTGGCAGAGGAGCCCCAGAACAGCCTGCCGGACATCGTCATCTG
GATGCTGCAGGGAGACAAGCGTGTGGCATACCAGCGGGTGCCCGCCCACCAAGTCCTCTTCTCCCGGCGG
GGTGCCAACTACTGTGGCAAGAATTGTGGGAAGCTACAGACAATCTTTCTGAAATATCCGATGGAGAAGG
TGCCTGGCGCCCGGATGCCAGTGCAGATACGGGTCAAGCTGTGGTTTGGGCTCTCTGTGGATGAGAAGGA
GTTCAACCAGTTTGCTGAGGGGAAGCTGTCTGTCTTTGCTGAAACCTATGAGAACGAGACTAAGTTGGCC
CTTGTTGGGAACTGGGGCACAACGGGCCTCACCTACCCCAAGTTTTCTGACGTCACGGGCAAGATCAAGC
TACCCAAGGACAGCTTCCGCCCCTCGGCCGGCTGGACCTGGGCTGGAGATTGGTTCGTGTGTCCGGAGAA
GACTCTGCTCCATGACATGGACGCCGGTCACCTGAGCTTCGTGGAAGAGGTGTTTGAGAACCAGACCCGG
CTTCCCGGAGGCCAGTGGATCTACATGAGTGACAACTACACCGATGTGAACGGGGAGAAGGTGCTTCCCA
AGGATGACATTGAGTGCCCACTGGGCTGGAAGTGGGAAGATGAGGAATGGTCCACAGACCTCAACCGGGC
TGTCGATGAGCAAGGCTGGGAGTATAGCATCACCATCCCCCCGGAGCGGAAGCCGAAGCACTGGGTCCCT
GCTGAGAAGATGTACTACACACACCGACGGCGGCGCTGGGTGCGCCTGCGCAGGAGGGATCTCAGCCAAA
TGGAAGCACTGAAAAGGCACAGGCAGGCGGAGGCGGAGGGCGAGGGCTGGGAGTACGCCTCTCTTTTTGG
CTGGAAGTTCCACCTCGAGTACCGCAAGACAGATGCCTTCCGCCGCCGCCGCTGGCGCCGTCGCATGGAG
CCACTGGAGAAGACGGGGCCTGCAGCTGTGTTTGCCCTTGAGGGGGCCCTGGGCGGCGTGATGGATGACA
AGAGTGAAGATTCCATGTCCGTCTCCACCTTGAGCTTCGGTGTGAACAGACCCACGATTTCCTGCATATT
CGACTATGGGAACCGCTACCATCTACGCTGCTACATGTACCAGGCCCGGGACCTGGCTGCGATGGACAAG
GACTCTTTTTCTGATCCCTATGCCATCGTCTCCTTCCTGCACCAGAGCCAGAAGACGGTGGTGGTGAAGA
ACACCCTTAACCCCACCTGGGACCAGACGCTCATCTTCTACGAGATCGAGATCTTTGGCGAGCCGGCCAC
AGTTGCTGAGCAACCGCCCAGCATTGTGGTGGAGCTGTACGACCATGACACTTATGGTGCAGACGAGTTT
ATGGGTCGCTGCATCTGTCAACCGAGTCTGGAACGGATGCCACGGCTGGCCTGGTTCCCACTGACGAGGG
GCAGCCAGCCGTCGGGGGAGCTGCTGGCCTCTTTTGAGCTCATCCAGAGAGAGAAGCCGGCCATCCACCA
TATTCCTGGTTTTGAGGTGCAGGAGACATCAAGGATCCTGGATGAGTCTGAGGACACAGACCTGCCCTAC
CCACCACCCCAGAGGGAGGCCAACATCTACATGGTTCCTCAGAACATCAAGCCAGCGCTCCAGCGTACCG
CCATCGAGATCCTGGCATGGGGCCTGCGGAACATGAAGAGTTACCAGCTGGCCAACATCTCCTCCCCCAG
CCTCGTGGTAGAGTGTGGGGGCCAGACGGTGCAGTCCTGTGTCATCAGGAACCTCCGGAAGAACCCCAAC
TTTGACATCTGCACCCTCTTCATGGAAGTGATGCTGCCCAGGGAGGAGCTCTACTGCCCCCCCATCACCG
TCAAGGTCATCGATAACCGCCAGTTTGGCCGCCGGCCTGTGGTGGGCCAGTGTACCATCCGCTCCCTGGA
GAGCTTCCTGTGTGACCCCTACTCGGCGGAGAGTCCATCCCCACAGGGTGGCCCAGACGATGTGAGCCTA
CTCAGTCCTGGGGAAGACGTGCTCATCGACATTGATGACAAGGAGCCCCTCATCCCCATCCAGGAGGAAG
AGTTCATCGATTGGTGGAGCAAATTCTTTGCCTCCATAGGGGAGAGGGAAAAGTGCGGCTCCTACCTGGA
GAAGGATTTTGACACCCTGAAGGTCTATGACACACAGCTGGAGAATGTGGAGGCCTTTGAGGGCCTGTCT
GACTTTTGTAACACCTTCAAGCTGTACCGGGGCAAGACGCAGGAGGAGACAGAAGATCCATCTGTGATTG
GTGAATTTAAGGGCCTCTTCAAAATTTATCCCCTCCCAGAAGACCCAGCCATCCCCATGCCCCCAAGACA
GTTCCACCAGCTGGCCGCCCAGGGACCCCAGGAGTGCTTGGTCCGTATCTACATTGTCCGAGCATTTGGC
CTGCAGCCCAAGGACCCCAATGGAAAGTGTGATCCTTACATCAAGATCTCCATAGGGAAGAAATCAGTGA
GTGACCAGGATAACTACATCCCCTGCACGCTGGAGCCCGTATTTGGAAAGATGTTCGAGCTGACCTGCAC
TCTGCCTCTGGAGAAGGACCTAAAGATCACTCTCTATGACTATGACCTCCTCTCCAAGGACGAAAAGATC
GGTGAGACGGTCGTCGACCTGGAGAACAGGCTGCTGTCCAAGTTTGGGGCTCGCTGTGGACTCCCACAGA
CCTACTGTGTCTCTGGACCGAACCAGTGGCGGGACCAGCTCCGCCCCTCCCAGCTCCTCCACCTCTTCTG
CCAGCAGCATAGAGTCAAGGCACCTGTGTACCGGACAGACCGTGTAATGTTTCAGGATAAAGAATATTCC
ATTGAAGAGATAGAGGCTGGCAGGATCCCAAACCCACACCTGGGCCCAGTGGAGGAGCGTCTGGCTCTGC
ATGTGCTTCAGCAGCAGGGCCTGGTCCCGGAGCACGTGGAGTCACGGCCCCTCTACAGCCCCCTGCAGCC
AGACATCGAGCAGGGGAAGCTGCAGATGTGGGTCGACCTATTTCCGAAGGCCCTGGGGCGGCCTGGACCT
CCCTTCAACATCACCCCACGGAGAGCCAGAAGGTTTTTCCTGCGTTGTATTATCTGGAATACCAGAGATG
TGATCCTGGATGACCTGAGCCTCACGGGGGAGAAGATGAGCGACATTTATGTGAAAGGTTGGATGATTGG
CTTTGAAGAACACAAGCAAAAGACAGACGTGCATTATCGTTCCCTGGGAGGTGAAGGCAACTTCAACTGG
AGGTTCATTTTCCCCTTCGACTACCTGCCAGCTGAGCAAGTCTGTACCATTGCCAAGAAGGATGCCTTCT
GGAGGCTGGACAAGACTGAGAGCAAAATCCCAGCACGAGTGGTGTTCCAGATCTGGGACAATGACAAGTT
CTCCTTTGATGATTTTCTGGGCTCCCTGCAGCTCGATCTCAACCGCATGCCCAAGCCAGCCAAGACAGCC
AAGAAGTGCTCCTTGGACCAGCTGGATGATGCTTTCCACCCCGAATGGTTTGTGTCCCTTTTTGAGCAGA
AAACAGTGAAGGGCTGGTGGCCCTGTGTAGCAGAAGAGGGTGAGAAGAAAATACTGGCGGGCAAGCTGGA
AATGACCTTGGAGATTGTAGCAGAGAGTGAGCATGAGGAGCGGCCTGCTGGCCAGGGCCGGGATGAGCCC
AACATGAACCCTAAGCTTGAGGACCCAAGGCGCCCCGACACCTCCTTCCTGTGGTTTACCTCCCCATACA
AGACCATGAAGTTCATCCTGTGGCGGCGTTTCCGGTGGGCCATCATCCTCTTCATCATCCTCTTCATCCT
GCTGCTGTTCCTGGCCATCTTCATCTACGCCTTCCCGAACTATGCTGCCATGAAGCTGGTGAAGCCCTTC
AGCTGAGGACTCTCCTGCCCTGTAGAAGGGGCCGGTACCGCGGGCCCGGGATCCACCGGATCTAGATAAC
TGATCATAATCAGCCATACCACATTTGTAGAGGTTTTACTTGCTTTAAAAAACCTCCCACACCTCCCCCT
GAACCTGAAACATAAAATGAATGCAATTGTTGTTGTTAACTTGTTTATTGCAGCTTATAATGGTTACAAA
TAAAGCAATAGCATCACAAATTTCACAAATAAAGCATTTTTTTCACTGCATTCTAGTTGTGGTTTGTCCA
AACTCATCAATGTATCTTAGATATCCGATCTCTGAAACTTGACATGAGCCCAGGCACTGGTATTTGGCAG
AGTATTGATGTGAAGACAGTGTTGCAAAATTGGCTCAAACAGCCTGAATCCAACTTAGGCATTGAAATCA
AAGCTTTGGATGAGAATGGCCATGATCTTGCTGTAACCTTCCCAGGACCAGGAGAAGATGGGCTGGTAAG
TGATAACTGAAAATAACATTCTAGCAACCGTGTTACATTTTTATTCCTGACATGAATGATAATAGTGAAA
AAGAAATACTATTTCCTATGCTCATAAGCCAGACAAAGTATCTTACTCCAAAGGTAGGTGTGTACCCAAA
ACAGTACACACCTACCTTTGGTGTGTCAATCTCATGTCCCATGAGGGACATGAACCCCTTGGTGTTCTTA
CTTAGCATGAAGACCAAAAACCAATTACATCATGTTCCTAATTCCACAAGGAGGTCCTTACTAGGAATTA
GATGTAATGTCCTTTTCATTGTAAGTCACATAATTATGTATAAACTATGAAGTCTCTATGTAACTGTAGA
TTCTGGTTTCTACCCAACAAATTAAAACCTTTCCTTCCCGTTTTATGTTTCTTTCCTATGTTTTATATTG
AAAAATGTTGGTTCCACATAAAGTAAAAAAATATTAAAATTCTAATTAAAATACCCTTATATGTATAGAT
ATACTTGATTAAATATATTATACTCAACACTTCTAGTAAATATGTTCAGTACTTATAGAATGTTGAAGCC
ATGATATGTATATAGATTACTTTGTGAAATATTGTCAATAAAACTGTAATTTCTAACCAAGCTAACCTTT
GCCTCCTAGCTTATCTTTGGACTCCTTTAGCATACTTGCGCGGCCGCTAAATCAATTCGCCCTATAGTGA
GTCGTATTACAATTCACTGGCCGTCGTTTTACAACGTCGTGACTGGGAAAACCCTGGCGTTACCCAACTT
AATCGCCTTGCAGCACATCCCCCTTTCGCCAGCTGGCGTAATAGCGAAGAGGCCCGCACCGATCGCCCTT
CCCAACAGTTGCGCAGCCTATACGTACGGCAGTTTAAGGTTTACACCTATAAAAGAGAGAGCCGTTATCG
TCTGTTTGTGGATGTACAGAGTGATATTATTGACACGCCGGGGCGACGGATGGTGATCCCCCTGGCCAGT
GCACGTCTGCTGTCAGATAAAGTCTCCCGTGAACTTTACCCGGTGGTGCATATCGGGGATGAAAGCTGGC
GCATGATGACCACCGATATGGCCAGTGTGCCGGTCTCCGTTATCGGGGAAGAAGTGGCTGATCTCAGCCA
CCGCGAAAATGACATCAAAAACGCCATTAACCTGATGTTCTGGGGAATATAAATGTCAGGCATGAGATTA
TCAAAAAGGATCTTCACCTAGATCCTTTTCACGTAGAAAGCCAGTCCGCAGAAACGGTGCTGACCCCGGA
TGAATGTCAGCTACTGGGCTATCTGGACAAGGGAAAACGCAAGCGCAAAGAGAAAGCAGGTAGCTTGCAG
TGGGCTTACATGGCGATAGCTAGACTGGGCGGTTTTATGGACAGCAAGCGAACCGGAATTGCCAGCTGGG
GCGCCCTCTGGTAAGGTTGGGAAGCCCTGCAAAGTAAACTGGATGGCTTTCTTGCCGCCAAGGATCTGAT
GGCGCAGGGGATCAAGCTCTGATCAAGAGACAGGATGAGGATCGTTTCGCATGATTGAACAAGATGGATT
GCACGCAGGTTCTCCGGCCGCTTGGGTGGAGAGGCTATTCGGCTATGACTGGGCACAACAGACAATCGGC
TGCTCTGATGCCGCCGTGTTCCGGCTGTCAGCGCAGGGGCGCCCGGTTCTTTTTGTCAAGACCGACCTGT
CCGGTGCCCTGAATGAACTGCAAGACGAGGCAGCGCGGCTATCGTGGCTGGCCACGACGGGCGTTCCTTG
CGCAGCTGTGCTCGACGTTGTCACTGAAGCGGGAAGGGACTGGCTGCTATTGGGCGAAGTGCCGGGGCAG
GATCTCCTGTCATCTCACCTTGCTCCTGCCGAGAAAGTATCCATCATGGCTGATGCAATGCGGCGGCTGC
ATACGCTTGATCCGGCTACCTGCCCATTCGACCACCAAGCGAAACATCGCATCGAGCGAGCACGTACTCG
GATGGAAGCCGGTCTTGTCGATCAGGATGATCTGGACGAAGAGCATCAGGGGCTCGCGCCAGCCGAACTG
TTCGCCAGGCTCAAGGCGAGCATGCCCGACGGCGAGGATCTCGTCGTGACCCATGGCGATGCCTGCTTGC
CGAATATCATGGTGGAAAATGGCCGCTTTTCTGGATTCATCGACTGTGGCCGGCTGGGTGTGGCGGACCG
CTATCAGGACATAGCGTTGGCTACCCGTGATATTGCTGAAGAGCTTGGCGGCGAATGGGCTGACCGCTTC
CTCGTGCTTTACGGTATCGCCGCTCCCGATTCGCAGCGCATCGCCTTCTATCGCCTTCTTGACGAGTTCT
TCTGAATTATTAACGCTTACAATTTCCTGATGCGGTATTTTCTCCTTACGCATCTGTGCGGTATTTCACA
CCGCATCAGGTGGCACTTTTCGGGGAAATGTGCGCGGAACCCCTATTTGTTTATTTTTCTAAATACATTC
AAATATGTATCCGCTCATGAGATTATCAAAAAGGATCTTCACCTAGATCCTTTTAAATTAAAAATGAAGT
TTTAAATCAATCTAAAGTATATATGAGTAAACTTGGTCTGACAGTTACCAATGCTTAATCAGTGAGGCAC
CTATCTCAGCGATCTGTCTATTTCGTTCATCCATAGTTGCCTGACTCCCCGTCGTGTAGATAACTACGAT
ACGGGAGGGCTTACCATCTGGCCCCAGTGCTGCAATGATACCGCGAGACCCACGCTCACCGGCTCCAGAT
TTATCAGCAATAAACCAGCCAGCCGGAAGGGCCGAGCGCAGAAGTGGTCCTGCAACTTTATCCGCCTCCA
TCCAGTCTATTAATTGTTGCCGGGAAGCTAGAGTAAGTAGTTCGCCAGTTAATAGTTTGCGCAACGTTGT
TGCCATTGCTACAGGCATCGTGGTGTCACGCTCGTCGTTTGGTATGGCTTCATTCAGCTCCGGTTCCCAA
CGATCAAGGCGAGTTACATGATCCCCCATGTTGTGCAAAAAAGCGGTTAGCTCCTTCGGTCCTCCGATCG
TTGTCAGAAGTAAGTTGGCCGCAGTGTTATCACTCATGGTTATGGCAGCACTGCATAATTCTCTTACTGT
CATGCCATCCGTAAGATGCTTTTCTGTGACTGGTGAGTACTCAACCAAGTCATTCTGAGAATAGTGTATG
CGGCGACCGAGTTGCTCTTGCCCGGCGTCAATACGGGATAATACCGCGCCACATAGCAGAACTTTAAAAG
TGCTCATCATTGGAAAACGTTCTTCGGGGCGAAAACTCTCAAGGATCTTACCGCTGTTGAGATCCAGTTC
GATGTAACCCACTCGTGCACCCAACTGATCTTCAGCATCTTTTACTTTCACCAGCGTTTCTGGGTGAGCA
AAAACAGGAAGGCAAAATGCCGCAAAAAAGGGAATAAGGGCGACACGGAAATGTTGAATACTCATACTCT
TCCTTTTTCAATATTATTGAAGCATTTATCAGGGTTATTGTCTCATGACCAAAATCCCTTAACGTGAGTT
TTCGTTCCACTGAGCGTCAGACCCCGTAGAAAAGATCAAAGGATCTTCTTGAGATCCTTTTTTTCTGCGC
GTAATCTGCTGCTTGCAAACAAAAAAACCACCGCTACCAGCGGTGGTTTGTTTGCCGGATCAAGAGCTAC
CAACTCTTTTTCCGAAGGTAACTGGCTTCAGCAGAGCGCAGATACCAAATACTGTTCTTCTAGTGTAGCC
GTAGTTAGGCCACCACTTCAAGAACTCTGTAGCACCGCCTACATACCTCGCTCTGCTAATCCTGTTACCA
GTGGCTGCTGCCAGTGGCGATAAGTCGTGTCTTACCGGGTTGGACTCAAGACGATAGTTACCGGATAAGG
CGCAGCGGTCGGGCTGAACGGGGGGTTCGTGCACACAGCCCAGCTTGGAGCGAACGACCTACACCGAACT
GAGATACCTACAGCGTGAGCTATGAGAAAGCGCCACGCTTCCCGAAGGGAGAAAGGCGGACAGGTATCCG
GTAAGCGGCAGGGTCGGAACAGGAGAGCGCACGAGGGAGCTTCCAGGGGGAAACGCCTGGTATCTTTATA
GTCCTGTCGGGTTTCGCCACCTCTGACTTGAGCGTCGATTTTTGTGATGCTCGTCAGGGGGGCGGAGCCT
ATGGAAAAACGCCAGCAACGCGGCCTTTTTACGGTTCCTGGCCTTTTGCTGGCCTTTTGCTCACATGTTC
TTTCCTGCGTTATCCCCTGATTCTGTGGATAACCGTATTACCGCCTTTGAGTGAGCTGATACCGCTCGCC
GCAGCCGAACGACCGAGCGCAGCGAGTCAGTGAGCGAGGAAGCGGAAG
