>Addgene plasmid #72590 | mGDF8 donor CFP-hDF | addgene partial sequence | sequence record 135072 | EGFP-C 5'-CATGGTCCTGCTGGAGTTCGTG-3'
AGCGAATTCTGCAGTCGACGGTACCGATGCTGAGGGTCTTCATCCTCTATGCCGAGAACGTCCACACACC
CGACACCGACATCAGCGATGCCTACTGCTCCGCGGTGTTTGCAGGGGTGAAGAAGAGAACCAAAGTCATC
AAGAACAGCGTGAACCCTGTATGGAATGAGGGATTTGAATGGGACCTCAAGGGCATCCCCCTGGACCAGG
GCTCTGAGCTTCATGTGGTGGTCAAAGACCATGAGACGATGGGGAGGAACAGGTTCCTGGGGGAAGCCAA
GGTCCCACTCCGAGAGGTCCTCGCCACCCCTAGTCTGTCCGCCAGCTTCAATGCCCCCCTGCTGGACACC
AAGAAGCAGCCCACAGGGGCCTCGCTGGTCCTGCAGGTGTCCTACACACCGCTGCCTGGAGCTGTGCCTC
TGTTCCCGCCCCCTACTCCTCTGGAGCCCTCCCCGACTCTGCCTGACCTGGATGTAGTGGCAGACACAGG
AGGAGAGGAAGACACAGAGGACCAGGGACTCACTGGAGATGAGGCGGAGCCATTCCTGGATCAAAGCGGA
GGCCCGGGGGCTCCCACCACCCCAAGGAAACTACCTTCACGTCCTCCGCCCCACTACCCCGGGATCAAAA
GAAAGCGAAGTGCGCCTACATCTAGAAAGCTGCTGTCAGACAAACCGCAGGATTTCCAGATCAGGGTCCA
GGTGATCGAGGGGCGCCAGCTGCCGGGGGTGAACATCAAGCCTGTGGTCAAGGTTACCGCTGCA
