>Addgene plasmid #72590 | mGDF8 donor CFP-hDF | addgene partial sequence | sequence record 135076 | pEGFP-R 5'-acctctacaaatgtggtatg-3'
CGCGGTACCGGCCCCTTCTACAGGGCAGGAGAGTCCTCAGCTGAAGGGCTTCACCAGCTTCATGGCAGCA
TAGTTCGGGAAGGCGTAGATGAAGATGGCCAGGAACAGCAGCAGGATGAAGAGGATGATGAAGAGGATGA
TGGCCCACCGGAAACGCCGCCACAGGATGAACTTCATGGTCTTGTATGGGGAGGTAAACCACAGGAAGGA
GGTGTCGGGGCGCCTTGGGTCCTCAAGCTTAGGGTTCATGTTGGGCTCATCCCGGCCCTGGCCAGCAGGC
CGCTCCTCATGCTCACTCTCTGCTACAATCTCCAAGGTCATTTCCAGCTTGCCCGCCAGTATTTTCTTCT
CACCCTCTTCTGCTACACAGGGCCACCAGCCCTTCACTGTTTTCTGCTCAAAAAGGGACACAAACCATTC
GGGGTGGAAAGCATCATCCAGCTGGTCCAAGGAGCACTTCTTGGCTGTCTTGGCTGGCTTGGGCATGCGG
TTGAGATCGAGCTGCAGGGAGCCCAGAAAATCATCAAAGGAGAACTTGTCATTGTCCCAGATCTGGAACA
CCACTCGTGCTGGGATTTTGCTCTCAGTCTTGTCCAGCCTCCAGAAGGCATCCTTCTTGGCAATGGTACA
GACTTGCTCAGCTGGCAGGTAGTCGAAGGGGAAAATGAACCTCCAGTTGAAGTTGCCTTCACCTCCCAGG
GAACGATAATGCACGTCTGTCTTTTGCTTGTGTTCTTCA
