>Addgene plasmid #72590 | mGDF8 donor CFP-hDF | addgene partial sequence | sequence record 135511 | M13-F20 5'-TGTAAAACGACGGCCAGT-3'
GATTGATTTAGCGGCCGCGCAAGTATGCTAAAGGAGTCCAAAGATAAGCTAGGAGGCAAAGGTTAGCTTG
GTTAGAAATTACAGTTTTATTGACAATATTTCACAAAGTAATCTATATACATATCATGGCTTCAACATTC
TATAAGTACTGAACATATTTACTAGAAGTGTTGAGTATAATATATTTAATCAAGTATATCTATACATATA
AGGGTATTTTAATTAGAATTTTAATATTTTTTTACTTTATGTGGAACCAACATTTTTCAATATAAAACAT
AGGAAAGAAACATAAAACGGGAAGGAAAGGTTTTAATTTGTTGGGTAGAAACCAGAATCTACAGTTACAT
AGAGACTTCATAGTTTATACATAATTATGTGACTTACAATGAAAAGGACATTACATCTAATTCCTAGTAA
GGACCTCCTTGTGGAATTAGGAACATGATGTAATTGGTTTTTGGTCTTCATGCTAAGTAAGAACACCAAG
GGGTTCATGTCCCTCATGGGACATGAGATTGACACACCAAAGGTAGGTGTGTACTGTTTTGGGTACACAC
CTACCTTTGGAGTAAGATACTTTGTCTGGCTTATGAGCATAGGAAATAGTATTTCTTTTTCACTATTATC
ATTCATGTCAGGAATAAAAATGTAACACGGTTGCTAGAATGTTATTTTCAGTTATCACTTACCAGCCCAT
CTTCTCCTGGTCCTGGGAAGGTTACAGCAAGATCATGGCCATTCTCATCCAAAGCTTTGATTTCAATGCC
TAAGTTGGATTCAGGCTGTTTGAGCCAATTTTGCAACACTGTCTTCACATCAATACTCTGCCCAATACCA
GTGCCTGGGCTCATGTCAAGTTTCAGAGATCGGATATCTAA
