>Addgene plasmid #72590 | mGDF8 donor CFP-hDF | addgene partial sequence | sequence record 135512 | M13-F20 5'-TGTAAAACGACGGCCAGT-3'
GATTGATTTAGCGGCCGCGCAAGTATGCTAAAGGAGTCCAAAGATAAGCTAGGAGGCAAAGGTTAGCTTG
GTTAGAAATTACAGTTTTATTGACAATATTTCACAAAGTAATCTATATACATATCATGGCTTCAACATTC
TATAAGTACTGAACATATTTACTAGAAGTGTTGAGTATAATATATTTAATCAAGTATATCTATACATATA
AGGGTATTTTAATTAGAATTTTAATATTTTTTTACTTTATGTGGAACCAACATTTTTCAATATAAAACAT
AGGAAAGAAACATAAAACGGGAAGGAAAGGTTTTAATTTGTTGGGTAGAAACCAGAATCTACAGTTACAT
AGAGACTTCATAGTTTATACATAATTATGTGACTTACAATGAAAAGGACATTACATCTAATTCCTAGTAA
GGACCTCCTTGTGGAATTAGGAACATGATGTAATTGGTTTTTGGTCTTCATGCTAAGTAAGAACACCAAG
GGGTTCATGTCCCTCATGGGACATGAGATTGACACACCAAAGGTAGGTGTGTACTGTTTTGGGTACACAC
CTACCTTTGGAGTAAGATACTTTGTCTGGCTTATGAGCATAGGAAATAGTATTTCTTTTTCACTATTATC
ATTCATGTCAGGAATAAAAATGTAACACGGTTGCTAGAATGTTATTTTCAGTTATCACTTACCAGCCCAT
CTTCTCCTGGTCCTGGGAAGGTTACAGCAAGATCATGGCCATTCTCATCCAAAGCTTTGATTTCAATGCC
TAAGTTGGATTCAGGCTGTTTGAGCCAA
